>Addgene plasmid #33199 | pDMG14c | depositor partial sequence | sequence record 39350 | T04C9.2 3'UTR - LTA site: atacGaT
CGCGATAACTTTGTTTCGGCTCCTATACGATTTTGGTTATTTTTGTTGGTCGCTCCAACATTTTTTTCGT
CCTCATCCGAGCCATGACTTCTCTTCTCCTTTTCCTCTATTTCGTCTCAAACTTCCGTTCTTTTTTACCT
AATCATCATTATTAGCCCCATCCTTATCATCTTCTGGAACCCACATCGTCATCTTCGGTTTCTTTCTTTT
TGAGGCACAAGCAACAACTACTTTTCTCGCATCTTCTCTCCTCCAGCTTCTCTTCTTTATGAGCCGGGTT
AGGGGCTCTTCGAAAATTGTTTCCACTCGGCTGCCTTCGTGTTTTCGACGTGCCCGAACTTGCTCAAAAC
CGAAGCTCACGCATCGTTAGGTAACGAAAGAATTACACGTAGGAGGGACGCACTGCCGTTTGATTCTTAT
CTGTCATCGTCAGGATTGTTGCAACCTCTTCAATCCTCCGGATGTGCGTTGATTCCCGCACGATTAGACA
ATTTGTTGTG
