>Addgene plasmid #33199 | pDMG14c | addgene partial sequence | sequence record 41250 | Rluc-F 5'-ccaggattcttttccaatgc-3'
ACTGAATTTGTCAAAGTAAAAGGTCTTCATTTTTCGCAAGAAGATGCACCTGATGAAATGGGAAAATATA
TCAAATCGTTCGTTGAGCGAGTTCTCAAAAATGAACAATAATTCTAGGAGCTCTATACCGGTCTCGATAT
CACTACTAGTGTTCTAGACGCGATAACTTTGTTTCGGCTCCTATACGATTTTGGTTATTTTTGTTGGTCG
CTCCAACATTTTTTTCGTCCTCATCCGAGCCATGACTTCTCTTCTCCTTTTCCTCTATTTCGTCTCAAAC
TTCCGTTCTTTTTTACCTAATCATCATTATTAGCCCCATCCTTATCATCTTCTGGAACCCACATCGTCAT
CTTCGGTTTCTTTCTTTTTGAGGCACAAGCAACAACTACTTTTCTCGCATCTTCTCTCCTCCAGCTTCTC
TTCTTTATGAGCCGGGTTAGGGGCTCTTCGAAAATTGTTTCCACTCGGCTGCCTTCGTGTTTTCGACGTG
CCCGAACTTGCTCAAAACCGAAGCTCACGCATCGTTAGGTAACGAAAGAATTACACGTAGGAGGGACGCA
CTGCCGTTTGATTCTTATCTGTCATCGTCAGGATTGTTGCAACCTCTTCAATCCTCCGGATGTGCGTTGA
TTCCCGCACGATTAGACAATTTGTTGTGCGGCCGCTTCGAGCAGACATGATAAGATACATTGATGAGTTT
GGACAAACCACAACTAGAATGCAGTGAAAAAAATGCTTTATTTGTGAAATTTGTGATGCTATTGCTTTAT
TTGTAACCATTATAAGCTGCAATAAACAAGTTAACAACAACAATTGCATTCATTTTATGTTTCAGGTTCA
GGGGGAGGTGTGGGAAGGTTTTTTAAAGCAAGTAAAACCTCTACAAATGTGGTAAAATCGATAAGGATCA
GTG
