[The description below was written by a language model from this plasmid's Addgene catalogue record.]
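Description:
pDMG14c is a mammalian luciferase reporter plasmid built on the pIS1 backbone (about 4.1 kb without insert). It is a high-copy plasmid maintained in E. coli under ampicillin selection. The record does not list the origin of replication, the promoter driving the reporter, or the polyadenylation signal, and no feature table is available to confirm them. The recommended sequencing primer reads out of a Renilla luciferase coding region, which suggests the backbone reporter is Renilla luciferase.

The insert is the 3′UTR of the C. elegans gene T04C9.2, cloned between XbaI and EagI sites, both of which are retained. It sits downstream of the luciferase open reading frame, so the reporter is N-terminal (upstream) to the insert and the nematode UTR becomes the 3′UTR of the luciferase transcript. This version carries a mutation annotated as an "LTA site", a short altered motif within the UTR. The record does not define this abbreviation, but it appears to denote an engineered variant of a microRNA target site rather than the wild-type sequence.

In this type of construct, post-transcriptional regulation acting through the UTR is read out as a change in luciferase activity after transfection into mammalian cells. The associated publication examines how seed-pairing stability and target-site abundance affect the targeting proficiency of lsy-6 and other microRNAs. pDMG14c therefore most likely serves as one member of a set of matched UTR reporters used to compare repression across different site variants, typically normalised against a co-transfected control luciferase.
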