Addgene plasmid #33199: pDMG14c
Depositing lab: David Bartel. Depositing organization: Whitehead Institute for Biomedical Research. Publication: Weak seed-pairing stability and high target-site abundance decrease the proficiency of lsy-6 and other microRNAs. Garcia DM, Baek D, Shin C, Bell GW, Grimson A, Bartel DP. Nat Struct Mol Biol. 2011 Sep 11;18(10):1139-46. doi: 10.1038/nsmb.2115. PubMed 21909094.
Backbone
  Vector backbone: pIS1
  Backbone manufacturer: Addgene (#12179)
  Backbone size w/o insert (bp): 4085
  Vector type: Mammalian Expression, Luciferase
Growth in bacteria
  Bacterial resistance: Ampicillin, 100 μg/mL
  Growth temperature: 37°C
  Growth strain: DH5alpha
  Copy number: High Copy
Gene/Insert
  Gene/Insert name: T04C9.2 3'UTR
  Species: C. elegans (nematode)
  Mutation: LTA site: atacGaT
  GenBank ID: NM_065904.1
  Entrez Gene: T04C9.2 (a.k.a. T04C9.2)
  Tag / fusion protein: Luciferase (N terminal on backbone)
  Cloning method: Restriction Enzyme; 5′ cloning site XbaI (not destroyed); 3′ cloning site EagI (not destroyed)
  Sequencing primers: 5′ Rluc-F
Terms and licenses: Academic/Nonprofit Terms; Industry Terms: Not Available to Industry
How to cite: pDMG14c was a gift from David Bartel (Addgene plasmid # 33199 ; http://n2t.net/addgene:33199 ; RRID:Addgene_33199)
